Addgene plasmid #142181: TFORF2195
Purpose: Lentiviral vector for overexpressing transcription factor ORFs with unique 24-bp barcodes. Barcodes facilitate identification of transcription factors in pooled screens.
Depositing lab: Feng Zhang. Depositing organization: Broad Institute. Publication: A transcription factor atlas of directed differentiation. Joung J, Ma S, Tay T, Geiger-Schuller KR, Kirchgatterer PC, Verdine VK, Guo B, Arias-Garcia MA, Allen WE, Singh A, Kuksenko O, Abudayyeh OO, Gootenberg JS, Fu Z, Macrae RK, Buenrostro JD, Regev A, Zhang F. Cell. 2023 Jan 5;186(1):209-229.e26. doi: 10.1016/j.cell.2022.11.026. PubMed 36608654.
Backbone
  Vector backbone: pLX_TRC317
  Backbone manufacturer: Broad Institute Genetic Perturbation Platform
  Backbone size w/o insert (bp): 8264
  Vector type: Mammalian Expression, Lentiviral
  Selectable markers: Puromycin
Growth in bacteria
  Bacterial resistance: Ampicillin, 100 μg/mL
  Growth temperature: 37°C
  Growth strain: NEB Stable
  Copy number: High Copy
Gene/Insert
  Gene/Insert name: MLXIPL
  Species: H. sapiens (human)
  Insert size (bp): 2597
  Entrez Gene: MLXIPL (a.k.a. CHREBP, MIO, MLX, MONDOB, WBSCR14, WS-bHLH, bHLHd14)
  Promoter: EF1a
  Cloning method: Unknown
  Sequencing primers: 5′ GGGTGGAGACTGAAGTTAGGCCAG; 3′ CACATAGCGTAAAAGGAGCAACATAG
Terms and licenses: Academic/Nonprofit Terms; Industry Terms: Not Available to Industry
Depositor comments: NM_032954,ENST00000354613 . The transcription factor ORF portion of this plasmid was synthesized by Genewiz. Please test multiple small colonies in case of plasmid recombination. To make this collection available in a timely manner, a portion of this collection was not fully sequenced by Addgene. If an Addgene verified full plasmid sequence is not available, please contact us prior to placing an order to request the full sequence.
How to cite: TFORF2195 was a gift from Feng Zhang (Addgene plasmid # 142181 ; http://n2t.net/addgene:142181 ; RRID:Addgene_142181)
