[The description below was written by a language model from this plasmid's Addgene catalogue record and pLannotate feature annotations shown in this document.]
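Description:
TFORF2195 is a third-generation-style, self-inactivating lentiviral expression plasmid built on the pLX_TRC317 backbone. It carries the human transcription factor MLXIPL (also known as ChREBP or MondoB) as an open reading frame for overexpression in mammalian cells. It belongs to a barcoded transcription factor ORF collection in which each construct holds a unique 24-bp barcode, so that individual factors can be identified by sequencing in pooled screens. The feature table does not annotate the barcode, so its exact position is not stated. In bacteria the plasmid replicates from a high-copy ColE1/pUC-type origin and is selected with ampicillin through the β-lactamase gene. An f1 origin and remnants of lac and T7/T3 cloning-vector sequence are also present. The depositor notes that the plasmid may recombine during propagation.

The viral transcript is driven by an RSV promoter fused to a truncated HIV-1 5' LTR, followed by the Ψ packaging signal, a gag fragment and the RRE for Rev-dependent nuclear export. Within the transfer cassette, an SV40 early promoter drives puromycin N-acetyltransferase for selection of transduced cells. A cPPT/CTS element follows, which aids nuclear import of the viral genome. The strong constitutive EF-1α promoter then drives the MLXIPL coding sequence, and a WPRE downstream enhances transcript stability and expression. The ΔU3 3' LTR inactivates the viral promoter after integration, and an SV40 polyadenylation signal lies beyond it. A short U6 promoter fragment annotated between the ORF and the WPRE is only a partial match and is unlikely to be a functional Pol III unit. The construct is intended for lentiviral packaging and stable MLXIPL overexpression, for example in directed-differentiation screens.
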