Features (pLannotate 1.2.2; 31 found; start..end, strand, type, name):
      1..1179    +  promoter       EF-1α promoter: strong constitutive promoter for human elongation factor EF-1α
   1196..3688    +  CDS            MLXIPL: MLXPL_HUMAN - Also known as BHLHD14, MIO, WBSCR14. Experimental evidence at protein level: Swiss-Prot protein existence level 1. Transcriptional repressor. Binds to the canonical and non- canonical E box sequences 5'-CACGTG-3' (By similarity). From Homo sapiens (Human).
   3704..3757    +  promoter       U6 promoter (fragment): RNA polymerase III promoter for human U6 snRNA
   3799..4387    +  misc_feature   WPRE: woodchuck hepatitis virus posttranscriptional regulatory element
   4438..4457    +  misc_feature   cPPT/CTS (fragment): central polypurine tract and central termination sequence of HIV-1
   4459..4692    +  LTR            3' LTR (ΔU3): self-inactivating 3' long terminal repeat (LTR) from HIV-1
   4770..4891    +  polyA_signal   SV40 poly(A) signal: SV40 polyadenylation signal
   4931..5066    +  rep_origin     SV40 ori: SV40 origin of replication
   5087..5105    -  promoter       T7 promoter: promoter for bacteriophage T7 RNA polymerase
   5113..5268    +  CDS            lacZα (fragment): LacZα fragment of β-galactosidase; lacZ fragment
   5273..5701    +  rep_origin     f1 ori (sequence partly withheld): f1 bacteriophage origin of replication; arrow indicates direction of (+) strand synthesis
   5754..5858    +  promoter       AmpR promoter: bla
   5859..6719    +  CDS            AmpR: β-lactamase; bla; confers resistance to ampicillin, carbenicillin, and related antibiotics
   6890..7478    +  rep_origin     ori: high-copy-number ColE1/pMB1/pBR322/pUC origin of replication
   7661..7753    +  CDS            lacI (fragment): lac repressor; lacI; The lac repressor binds to the lac operator to inhibit transcription in E. coli. This inhibition can be relieved by adding lactose or isopropyl-β-D-thiogalactopyranoside (IPTG).
   7766..7787    +  protein_bind   CAP binding site: CAP binding activates transcription in the presence of cAMP. E. coli catabolite activator protein
   7802..7832    +  promoter       lac promoter: promoter for the E. coli lac operon
   7836..7858    +  protein_bind   lac operator (fragment): The lac repressor binds to the lac operator to inhibit transcription in E. coli. This inhibition can be relieved by adding lactose or isopropyl-β-D-thiogalactopyranoside (IPTG). lac repressor encoded by lacI
   7901..7919    +  promoter       T3 promoter: promoter for bacteriophage T3 RNA polymerase
   7947..8173    +  promoter       RSV promoter: Rous sarcoma virus enhancer/promoter
   8174..8354    +  LTR            5' LTR (truncated): truncated 5' long terminal repeat (LTR) from HIV-1
   8401..8526    +  misc_feature   HIV-1 Ψ: packaging signal of human immunodeficiency virus type 1
   8510..8873    +  CDS            HIV-1 gag (fragment): gag protein from human immunodeficiency virus 1; gag
   9019..9252    +  misc_feature   RRE: The Rev response element (RRE) of HIV-1 allows for Rev-dependent mRNA export from the nucleus to the cytoplasm.
   9629..9655    +  CDS            Rev (fragment): human immunodeficiency virus 1 (HIV-1) Rev protein; rev; enhances nuclear export of unspliced and incompletely spliced viral mRNAs
   9662..9685    +  promoter       SV40 promoter (fragment): SV40 early promoter
   9686..9757    +  promoter       SV40 promoter (fragment): SV40 enhancer and early promoter
   9781..9916    +  rep_origin     SV40 ori: SV40 origin of replication
   9962..10558   +  CDS            PuroR (fragment): puromycin N-acetyltransferase; pac from Streptomyces; confers resistance to puromycin
  10607..10724   +  misc_feature   cPPT/CTS: central polypurine tract and central termination sequence of HIV-1
  10789..10855   +  CDS            small t antigen (fragment): SV40 (simian virus 40) small t antigen
>Addgene plasmid #142181 | TFORF2195 | addgene full sequence | sequence record 353776 | Addgene NGS Result
GGCTCCGGTGCCCGTCAGTGGGCAGAGCGCACATCGCCCACAGTCCCCGAGAAGTTGGGGGGAGGGGTCG
GCAATTGAACCGGTGCCTAGAGAAGGTGGCGCGGGGTAAACTGGGAAAGTGATGTCGTGTACTGGCTCCG
CCTTTTTCCCGAGGGTGGGGGAGAACCGTATATAAGTGCAGTAGTCGCCGTGAACGTTCTTTTTCGCAAC
GGGTTTGCCGCCAGAACACAGGTAAGTGCCGTGTGTGGTTCCCGCGGGCCTGGCCTCTTTACGGGTTATG
GCCCTTGCGTGCCTTGAATTACTTCCACCTGGCTGCAGTACGTGATTCTTGATCCCGAGCTTCGGGTTGG
AAGTGGGTGGGAGAGTTCGAGGCCTTGCGCTTAAGGAGCCCCTTCGCCTCGTGCTTGAGTTGAGGCCTGG
CCTGGGCGCTGGGGCCGCCGCGTGCGAATCTGGTGGCACCTTCGCGCCTGTCTCGCTGCTTTCGATAAGT
CTCTAGCCATTTAAAATTTTTGATGACCTGCTGCGACGCTTTTTTTCTGGCAAGATAGTCTTGTAAATGC
GGGCCAAGATCTGCACACTGGTATTTCGGTTTTTGGGGCCGCGGGCGGCGACGGGGCCCGTGCGTCCCAG
CGCACATGTTCGGCGAGGCGGGGCCTGCGAGCGCGGCCACCGAGAATCGGACGGGGGTAGTCTCAAGCTG
GCCGGCCTGCTCTGGTGCCTGGCCTCGCGCCGCCGTGTATCGCCCCGCCCTGGGCGGCAAGGCTGGCCCG
GTCGGCACCAGTTGCGTGAGCGGAAAGATGGCCGCTTCCCGGCCCTGCTGCAGGGAGCTCAAAATGGAGG
ACGCGGCGCTCGGGAGAGCGGGCGGGTGAGTCACCCACACAAAGGAAAAGGGCCTTTCCGTCCTCAGCCG
TCGCTTCATGTGACTCCACGGAGTACCGGGCGCCGTCCAGGCACCTCGATTAGTTCTCGAGCTTTTGGAG
TACGTCGTCTTTAGGTTGGGGGGAGGGGTTTTATGCGATGGAGTTTCCCCACACTGAGTGGGTGGAGACT
GAAGTTAGGCCAGCTTGGCACTTGATGTAATTCTCCTTGGAATTTGCCCTTTTTGAGTTTGGATCTTGGT
TCATTCTCAAGCCTCAGACAGTGGTTCAAAGTTTTTTTCTTCCATTTCAGGTGTCGTGAGGCTAGCACCG
CCACCATGGCCGGCGCGCTGGCAGGTCTGGCCGCGGGCTTGCAGGTCCCGCGGGTCGCGCCCAGCCCAGA
CTCGGACTCGGACACAGACTCGGAGGACCCGAGTCTCCGGCGCAGCGCGGGCGGCTTGCTCCGCTCGCAG
GTCATCCACAGCGGTCACTTCATGGTGTCGTCGCCGCACAGCGACTCGCTGCCCCGGCGGCGCGACCAGG
AGGGGTCCGTGGGGCCCTCCGACTTCGGGCCGCGCAGTATCGACCCCACACTCACACGCCTCTTCGAGTG
CTTGAGCCTGGCCTACAGTGGCAAGCTGGTGTCTCCCAAGTGGAAGAATTTCAAAGGCCTCAAGCTGCTC
TGCAGAGACAAGATCCGCCTGAACAACGCCATCTGGAGGGCCTGGTATATCCAGTATGTGAAGCGGAGGA
AGAGCCCCGTGTGTGGCTTCGTGACCCCCCTGCAGGGGCCTGAGGCTGATGCGCACCGGAAGCCGGAGGC
CGTGGTCCTGGAGGGGAACTACTGGAAGCGGCGCATCGAGGTGGTGATGCGGGAATACCACAAGTGGCGC
ATCTACTACAAGAAGCGGCTCCGTAAGCCCAGCAGGGAAGATGACCTCCTGGCCCCTAAGCAGGCGGAAG
GCAGGTGGCCGCCGCCGGAGCAATGGTGCAAACAGCTCTTCTCCAGTGTGGTCCCCGTGCTGCTGGGGGA
CCCAGAGGAGGAGCCGGGTGGGCGGCAGCTCCTGGACCTCAATTGCTTTTTGTCCGACATCTCAGACACT
CTCTTCACCATGACTCAGTCCGGCCCTTCGCCCCTGCAGCTGCCGCCTGAGGATGCCTACGTCGGCAATG
CTGACATGATCCAGCCGGACCTGACGCCACTGCAGCCAAGCCTGGATGACTTCATGGACATCTCAGATTT
CTTTACCAACTCCCGCCTCCCACAGCCGCCCATGCCTTCAAACTTCCCAGAGCCCCCCAGCTTCAGCCCC
GTGGTTGACTCCCTCTTCAGCAGTGGGACCCTGGGCCCAGAGGTGCCCCCGGCTTCCTCGGCCATGACCC
ACCTCTCTGGACACAGCCGTCTGCAGGCTCGGAACAGCTGCCCTGGCCCCTTGGACTCCAGCGCCTTCCT
GAGTTCTGATTTCCTCCTTCCTGAAGACCCCAAGCCCCGGCTCCCACCCCCTCCTGTACCCCCACCTCTG
CTGCATTACCCTCCCCCTGCCAAGGTGCCAGGCCTGGAGCCCTGCCCCCCACCTCCCTTCCCTCCCATGG
CACCACCCACTGCTTTGCTGCAGGAAGAGCCTCTCTTCTCTCCCAGGTTTCCCTTCCCCACCGTCCCTCC
TGCCCCAGGAGTGTCTCCGCTGCCTGCTCCTGCAGCCTTCCCACCCACCCCACAGTCTGTCCCCAGCCCA
GCCCCCACCCCCTTCCCCATAGAGCTTCTACCCTTGGGGTATTCGGAGCCTGCCTTTGGGCCTTGCTTCT
CCATGCCCAGAGGCAAGCCCCCCGCCCCATCCCCTAGGGGACAGAAAGCCAGCCCCCCTACCTTAGCCCC
TGCCACTGCCAGTCCCCCCACCACTGCGGGGAGCAACAACCCCTGCCTCACACAGCTGCTCACAGCAGCT
AAGCCGGAGCAAGCCCTGGAGCCACCACTTGTATCCAGCACCCTCCTCCGGTCCCCAGGGTCCCCGCAGG
AGACAGTCCCTGAATTCCCCTGCACATTCCTTCCCCCGACCCCGGCCCCTACACCGCCCCGGCCACCTCC
AGGCCCGGCCACATTGGCCCCTTCCAGGCCCCTGCTTGTCCCCAAAGCGGAGCGGCTCTCACCCCCAGCG
CCCAGCGGCAGTGAACGGCGGCTGTCAGGGGACCTCAGCTCCATGCCAGGCCCTGGGACTCTGAGCGTCC
GTGTCTCTCCCCCGCAACCCATCCTCAGCCGGGGCCGTCCAGACAGCAACAAGAACCGGCGTATCACACA
CATCTCCGCGGAGCAGAAGCGGCGCTTCAACATCAAGCTGGGGTTTGACACCCTTCATGGGCTCGTGAGC
ACACTCAGTGCCCAGCCCAGCCTCAAGGAGCGTGCGGGCTTGCAGGAGGAGGCCCAGCAGCTGCGGGATG
AGATTGAGGAGCTCAATGCCGCCATTAACCTGTGCCAGCAGCAGCTGCCCGCCACAGGGGTACCCATCAC
ACACCAGCGTTTTGACCAGATGCGAGACATGTTTGATGACTACGTCCGAACCCGTACGCTGCACAACTGG
AAGTTCTGGGTGTTCAGCATCCTCATCCGGCCTCTGTTTGAGTCCTTCAACGGGATGGTGTCCACGGCAA
GTGTGCACACCCTCCGCCAGACCTCACTGGCCTGGCTGGACCAGTACTGCTCTCTGCCCGCTCTCCGGCC
AACTGTCCTGAACTCCCTACGCCAGCTGGGCACATCTACCAGTATCCTGACCGACCCGGGCCGCATCCCT
GAGCAAGCCACACGGGCAGTCACAGAGGGCACCCTTGGCAAACCTTTATAGTAATGAACTAGTCCGTAAC
TTGAAAGTATTTCGATTTCTTGGCTTTATATATCTTGTGGAAAGGACGATGCCGTGAGAATGACATACCA
AGCACGCGTTAAGTCGACAATCAACCTCTGGATTACAAAATTTGTGAAAGATTGACTGGTATTCTTAACT
ATGTTGCTCCTTTTACGCTATGTGGATACGCTGCTTTAATGCCTTTGTATCATGCTATTGCTTCCCGTAT
GGCTTTCATTTTCTCCTCCTTGTATAAATCCTGGTTGCTGTCTCTTTATGAGGAGTTGTGGCCCGTTGTC
AGGCAACGTGGCGTGGTGTGCACTGTGTTTGCTGACGCAACCCCCACTGGTTGGGGCATTGCCACCACCT
GTCAGCTCCTTTCCGGGACTTTCGCTTTCCCCCTCCCTATTGCCACGGCGGAACTCATCGCCGCCTGCCT
TGCCCGCTGCTGGACAGGGGCTCGGCTGTTGGGCACTGACAATTCCGTGGTGTTGTCGGGGAAATCATCG
TCCTTTCCTTGGCTGCTCGCCTGTGTTGCCACCTGGATTCTGCGCGGGACGTCCTTCTGCTACGTCCCTT
CGGCCCTCAATCCAGCGGACCTTCCTTCCCGCGGCCTGCTGCCGGCTCTGCGGCCTCTTCCGCGTCTTCG
CCTTCGCCCTCAGACGAGTCGGATCTCCCTTTGGGCCGCCTCCCCGCGTCGACTTTAAGACCAATGACTT
ACAAGGCAGCTGTAGATCTTAGCCACTTTTTAAAAGAAAAGGGGGGACTGGAAGGGCTAATTCACTCCCA
ACGAAGACAAGATCTGCTTTTTGCTTGTACTGGGTCTCTCTGGTTAGACCAGATCTGAGCCTGGGAGCTC
TCTGGCTAACTAGGGAACCCACTGCTTAAGCCTCAATAAAGCTTGCCTTGAGTGCTTCAAGTAGTGTGTG
CCCGTCTGTTGTGTGACTCTGGTAACTAGAGATCCCTCAGACCCTTTTAGTCAGTGTGGAAAATCTCTAG
CAGTACGTATAGTAGTTCATGTCATCTTATTATTCAGTATTTATAACTTGCAAAGAAATGAATATCAGAG
AGTGAGAGGAACTTGTTTATTGCAGCTTATAATGGTTACAAATAAAGCAATAGCATCACAAATTTCACAA
ATAAAGCATTTTTTTCACTGCATTCTAGTTGTGGTTTGTCCAAACTCATCAATGTATCTTATCATGTCTG
GCTCTAGCTATCCCGCCCCTAACTCCGCCCATCCCGCCCCTAACTCCGCCCAGTTCCGCCCATTCTCCGC
CCCATGGCTGACTAATTTTTTTTATTTATGCAGAGGCCGAGGCCGCCTCGGCCTCTGAGCTATTCCAGAA
GTAGTGAGGAGGCTTTTTTGGAGGCCTAGGGACGTACCCAATTCGCCCTATAGTGAGTCGTATTACGCGC
GCTCACTGGCCGTCGTTTTACAACGTCGTGACTGGGAAAACCCTGGCGTTACCCAACTTAATCGCCTTGC
AGCACATCCCCCTTTCGCCAGCTGGCGTAATAGCGAAGAGGCCCGCACCGATCGCCCTTCCCAACAGTTG
CGCAGCCTGAATGGCGAATGGG
[124 nt withheld, positions 5273-5396]
C
[91 nt withheld, positions 5398-5488]
A
[49 nt withheld, positions 5490-5538]
CCTTTGACGTTGGAGTCCACGTTCTTT
[37 nt withheld, positions 5566-5602]
ACCCTATCTCGGTCTATTCTTTTGATTTATAAGGGATTTTGCCGATTTCGGCCTATTGGTTAAAAAATGA
GCTGATTTAACAAAAATTTAACGCGAATTTTAACAAAATATTAACGCTTACAATTTAGGTGGCACTTTTC
GGGGAAATGTGCGCGGAACCCCTATTTGTTTATTTTTCTAAATACATTCAAATATGTATCCGCTCATGAG
ACAATAACCCTGATAAATGCTTCAATAATATTGAAAAAGGAAGAGTATGAGTATTCAACATTTCCGTGTC
GCCCTTATTCCCTTTTTTGCGGCATTTTGCCTTCCTGTTTTTGCTCACCCAGAAACGCTGGTGAAAGTAA
AAGATGCTGAAGATCAGTTGGGTGCACGAGTGGGTTACATCGAACTGGATCTCAACAGCGGTAAGATCCT
TGAGAGTTTTCGCCCCGAAGAACGTTTTCCAATGATGAGCACTTTTAAAGTTCTGCTATGTGGCGCGGTA
TTATCCCGTATTGACGCCGGGCAAGAGCAACTCGGTCGCCGCATACACTATTCTCAGAATGACTTGGTTG
AGTACTCACCAGTCACAGAAAAGCATCTTACGGATGGCATGACAGTAAGAGAATTATGCAGTGCTGCCAT
AACCATGAGTGATAACACTGCGGCCAACTTACTTCTGACAACGATCGGAGGACCGAAGGAGCTAACCGCT
TTTTTGCACAACATGGGGGATCATGTAACTCGCCTTGATCGTTGGGAACCGGAGCTGAATGAAGCCATAC
CAAACGACGAGCGTGACACCACGATGCCTGTAGCAATGGCAACAACGTTGCGCAAACTATTAACTGGCGA
ACTACTTACTCTAGCTTCCCGGCAACAATTAATAGACTGGATGGAGGCGGATAAAGTTGCAGGACCACTT
CTGCGCTCGGCCCTTCCGGCTGGCTGGTTTATTGCTGATAAATCTGGAGCCGGTGAGCGTGGGTCTCGCG
GTATCATTGCAGCACTGGGGCCAGATGGTAAGCCCTCCCGTATCGTAGTTATCTACACGACGGGGAGTCA
GGCAACTATGGATGAACGAAATAGACAGATCGCTGAGATAGGTGCCTCACTGATTAAGCATTGGTAACTG
TCAGACCAAGTTTACTCATATATACTTTAGATTGATTTAAAACTTCATTTTTAATTTAAAAGGATCTAGG
TGAAGATCCTTTTTGATAATCTCATGACCAAAATCCCTTAACGTGAGTTTTCGTTCCACTGAGCGTCAGA
CCCCGTAGAAAAGATCAAAGGATCTTCTTGAGATCCTTTTTTTCTGCGCGTAATCTGCTGCTTGCAAACA
AAAAAACCACCGCTACCAGCGGTGGTTTGTTTGCCGGATCAAGAGCTACCAACTCTTTTTCCGAAGGTAA
CTGGCTTCAGCAGAGCGCAGATACCAAATACTGTTCTTCTAGTGTAGCCGTAGTTAGGCCACCACTTCAA
GAACTCTGTAGCACCGCCTACATACCTCGCTCTGCTAATCCTGTTACCAGTGGCTGCTGCCAGTGGCGAT
AAGTCGTGTCTTACCGGGTTGGACTCAAGACGATAGTTACCGGATAAGGCGCAGCGGTCGGGCTGAACGG
GGGGTTCGTGCACACAGCCCAGCTTGGAGCGAACGACCTACACCGAACTGAGATACCTACAGCGTGAGCT
ATGAGAAAGCGCCACGCTTCCCGAAGGGAGAAAGGCGGACAGGTATCCGGTAAGCGGCAGGGTCGGAACA
GGAGAGCGCACGAGGGAGCTTCCAGGGGGAAACGCCTGGTATCTTTATAGTCCTGTCGGGTTTCGCCACC
TCTGACTTGAGCGTCGATTTTTGTGATGCTCGTCAGGGGGGCGGAGCCTATGGAAAAACGCCAGCAACGC
GGCCTTTTTACGGTTCCTGGCCTTTTGCTGGCCTTTTGCTCACATGTTCTTTCCTGCGTTATCCCCTGAT
TCTGTGGATAACCGTATTACCGCCTTTGAGTGAGCTGATACCGCTCGCCGCAGCCGAACGACCGAGCGCA
GCGAGTCAGTGAGCGAGGAAGCGGAAGAGCGCCCAATACGCAAACCGCCTCTCCCCGCGCGTTGGCCGAT
TCATTAATGCAGCTGGCACGACAGGTTTCCCGACTGGAAAGCGGGCAGTGAGCGCAACGCAATTAATGTG
AGTTAGCTCACTCATTAGGCACCCCAGGCTTTACACTTTATGCTTCCGGCTCGTATGTTGTGTGGAATTG
TGAGCGGATAACAATTTCACACAGGAAACAGCTATGACCATGATTACGCCAAGCGCGCAATTAACCCTCA
CTAAAGGGAACAAAAGCTGGAGCTGCAAGCTTAATGTAGTCTTATGCAATACTCTTGTAGTCTTGCAACA
TGGTAACGATGAGTTAGCAACATGCCTTACAAGGAGAGAAAAAGCACCGTGCATGCCGATTGGTGGAAGT
AAGGTGGTACGATCGTGCCTTATTAGGAAGGCAACAGACGGGTCTGACATGGATTGGACGAACCACTGAA
TTGCCGCATTGCAGAGATATTGTATTTAAGTGCCTAGCTCGATACATAAACGGGTCTCTCTGGTTAGACC
AGATCTGAGCCTGGGAGCTCTCTGGCTAACTAGGGAACCCACTGCTTAAGCCTCAATAAAGCTTGCCTTG
AGTGCTTCAAGTAGTGTGTGCCCGTCTGTTGTGTGACTCTGGTAACTAGAGATCCCTCAGACCCTTTTAG
TCAGTGTGGAAAATCTCTAGCAGTGGCGCCCGAACAGGGACTTGAAAGCGAAAGGGAAACCAGAGGAGCT
CTCTCGACGCAGGACTCGGCTTGCTGAAGCGCGCACGGCAAGAGGCGAGGGGCGGCGACTGGTGAGTACG
CCAAAAATTTTGACTAGCGGAGGCTAGAAGGAGAGAGATGGGTGCGAGAGCGTCAGTATTAAGCGGGGGA
GAATTAGATCGCGATGGGAAAAAATTCGGTTAAGGCCAGGGGGAAAGAAAAAATATAAATTAAAACATAT
AGTATGGGCAAGCAGGGAGCTAGAACGATTCGCAGTTAATCCTGGCCTGTTAGAAACATCAGAAGGCTGT
AGACAAATACTGGGACAGCTACAACCATCCCTTCAGACAGGATCAGAAGAACTTAGATCATTATATAATA
CAGTAGCAACCCTCTATTGTGTGCATCAAAGGATAGAGATAAAAGACACCAAGGAAGCTTTAGACAAGAT
AGAGGAAGAGCAAAACAAAAGTAAGACCACCGCACAGCAAGCGGCCGCTGATCTTCAGACCTGGAGGAGG
AGATATGAGGGACAATTGGAGAAGTGAATTATATAAATATAAAGTAGTAAAAATTGAACCATTAGGAGTA
GCACCCACCAAGGCAAAGAGAAGAGTGGTGCAGAGAGAAAAAAGAGCAGTGGGAATAGGAGCTTTGTTCC
TTGGGTTCTTGGGAGCAGCAGGAAGCACTATGGGCGCAGCGTCAATGACGCTGACGGTACAGGCCAGACA
ATTATTGTCTGGTATAGTGCAGCAGCAGAACAATTTGCTGAGGGCTATTGAGGCGCAACAGCATCTGTTG
CAACTCACAGTCTGGGGCATCAAGCAGCTCCAGGCAAGAATCCTGGCTGTGGAAAGATACCTAAAGGATC
AACAGCTCCTGGGGATTTGGGGTTGCTCTGGAAAACTCATTTGCACCACTGCTGTGCCTTGGAATGCTAG
TTGGAGTAATAAATCTCTGGAACAGATTTGGAATCACACGACCTGGATGGAGTGGGACAGAGAAATTAAC
AATTACACAAGCTTAATACACTCCTTAATTGAAGAATCGCAAAACCAGCAAGAAAAGAATGAACAAGAAT
TATTGGAATTAGATAAATGGGCAAGTTTGTGGAATTGGTTTAACATAACAAATTGGCTGTGGTATATAAA
ATTATTCATAATGATAGTAGGAGGCTTGGTAGGTTTAAGAATAGTTTTTGCTGTACTTTCTATAGTGAAT
AGAGTTAGGCAGGGATATTCACCATTATCGTTTCAGACCCACCTCCCAACCCCGAGGGGACCCATGCATT
GCATCTCAATTAGTCAGCAACCAGGTGTGGAAAGTCCCCAGGCTCCCCAGCAGGCAGAAGTATGCAAAGC
ATGCGTCTCAATTAGTCAGCAACCATAGTCCCGCCCCTAACTCCGCCCATCCCGCCCCTAACTCCGCCCA
GTTCCGCCCATTCTCCGCCCCATGGCTGACTAATTTTTTTTATTTATGCAGAGGCCGAGGCCGCCTCGGC
CTCTGAGCTATTCCAGAAGTAGTGAGGAGGCTTTTTTGGAGGCCTAGGCTTTTGCAAAAAGCTTTCTAGA
GGTACCACCGGAGCTTACCATGACCGAGTACAAGCCCACGGTGCGCCTCGCCACCCGCGACGACGTCCCC
AGGGCCGTACGCACCCTCGCCGCCGCGTTCGCCGACTACCCCGCCACGCGCCACACCGTCGATCCGGACC
GCCACATCGAGCGGGTCACCGAGCTGCAAGAACTCTTCCTCACGCGCGTCGGGCTCGACATCGGCAAGGT
GTGGGTCGCGGACGACGGCGCCGCCGTGGCGGTCTGGACCACGCCGGAGAGCGTCGAAGCGGGGGCGGTG
TTCGCCGAGATCGGCCCGCGCATGGCCGAGTTGAGCGGTTCCCGGCTGGCCGCGCAGCAACAGATGGAAG
GCCTCCTGGCGCCGCACCGGCCCAAGGAGCCCGCGTGGTTCCTGGCCACCGTCGGCGTCTCGCCCGACCA
CCAGGGCAAGGGTCTGGGCAGCGCCGTCGTGCTCCCCGGAGTGGAGGCGGCCGAGCGCGCCGGGGTGCCC
GCCTTCCTGGAGACCTCCGCGCCCCGCAACCTCCCCTTCTACGAGCGGCTCGGCTTCACCGTCACCGCCG
ACGTCGAGGTGCCCGAAGGACCGCGCACCTGGTGCATGACCCGCAAGCCCGGTGCCAGTTAACGAATTCT
AGATCTTGAGACAAATGGCAGTATTCATCCACAATTTTAAAAGAAAAGGGGGGATTGGGGGGTACAGTGC
AGGGGAAAGAATAGTAGACATAATAGCAACAGACATACAAACTAAAGAATTACAAAAACAAATTACAAAA
ATTCAAAATTTTCGGGTTTATTACAGGGACAGCAGAGATCCACTTTGGCGCCGGCTCGAGGCCTGCAGGT
GCAAAGATGGATAAAGTTTTAAACAGAGAGGAATCTTTGCAGCTAATGGACCTTCTAGGTCTTGAAAGGA
GTGGGAATT
