>Addgene plasmid #142181 | TFORF2195 | depositor partial sequence | sequence record 278681 | Insert
ACCGCCACCATGGCCGGCGCGCTGGCAGGTCTGGCCGCGGGCTTGCAGGTCCCGCGGGTCGCGCCCAGCC
CAGACTCGGACTCGGACACAGACTCGGAGGACCCGAGTCTCCGGCGCAGCGCGGGCGGCTTGCTCCGCTC
GCAGGTCATCCACAGCGGTCACTTCATGGTGTCGTCGCCGCACAGCGACTCGCTGCCCCGGCGGCGCGAC
CAGGAGGGGTCCGTGGGGCCCTCCGACTTCGGGCCGCGCAGTATCGACCCCACACTCACACGCCTCTTCG
AGTGCTTGAGCCTGGCCTACAGTGGCAAGCTGGTGTCTCCCAAGTGGAAGAATTTCAAAGGCCTCAAGCT
GCTCTGCAGAGACAAGATCCGCCTGAACAACGCCATCTGGAGGGCCTGGTATATCCAGTATGTGAAGCGG
AGGAAGAGCCCCGTGTGTGGCTTCGTGACCCCCCTGCAGGGGCCTGAGGCTGATGCGCACCGGAAGCCGG
AGGCCGTGGTCCTGGAGGGGAACTACTGGAAGCGGCGCATCGAGGTGGTGATGCGGGAATACCACAAGTG
GCGCATCTACTACAAGAAGCGGCTCCGTAAGCCCAGCAGGGAAGATGACCTCCTGGCCCCTAAGCAGGCG
GAAGGCAGGTGGCCGCCGCCGGAGCAATGGTGCAAACAGCTCTTCTCCAGTGTGGTCCCCGTGCTGCTGG
GGGACCCAGAGGAGGAGCCGGGTGGGCGGCAGCTCCTGGACCTCAATTGCTTTTTGTCCGACATCTCAGA
CACTCTCTTCACCATGACTCAGTCCGGCCCTTCGCCCCTGCAGCTGCCGCCTGAGGATGCCTACGTCGGC
AATGCTGACATGATCCAGCCGGACCTGACGCCACTGCAGCCAAGCCTGGATGACTTCATGGACATCTCAG
ATTTCTTTACCAACTCCCGCCTCCCACAGCCGCCCATGCCTTCAAACTTCCCAGAGCCCCCCAGCTTCAG
CCCCGTGGTTGACTCCCTCTTCAGCAGTGGGACCCTGGGCCCAGAGGTGCCCCCGGCTTCCTCGGCCATG
ACCCACCTCTCTGGACACAGCCGTCTGCAGGCTCGGAACAGCTGCCCTGGCCCCTTGGACTCCAGCGCCT
TCCTGAGTTCTGATTTCCTCCTTCCTGAAGACCCCAAGCCCCGGCTCCCACCCCCTCCTGTACCCCCACC
TCTGCTGCATTACCCTCCCCCTGCCAAGGTGCCAGGCCTGGAGCCCTGCCCCCCACCTCCCTTCCCTCCC
ATGGCACCACCCACTGCTTTGCTGCAGGAAGAGCCTCTCTTCTCTCCCAGGTTTCCCTTCCCCACCGTCC
CTCCTGCCCCAGGAGTGTCTCCGCTGCCTGCTCCTGCAGCCTTCCCACCCACCCCACAGTCTGTCCCCAG
CCCAGCCCCCACCCCCTTCCCCATAGAGCTTCTACCCTTGGGGTATTCGGAGCCTGCCTTTGGGCCTTGC
TTCTCCATGCCCAGAGGCAAGCCCCCCGCCCCATCCCCTAGGGGACAGAAAGCCAGCCCCCCTACCTTAG
CCCCTGCCACTGCCAGTCCCCCCACCACTGCGGGGAGCAACAACCCCTGCCTCACACAGCTGCTCACAGC
AGCTAAGCCGGAGCAAGCCCTGGAGCCACCACTTGTATCCAGCACCCTCCTCCGGTCCCCAGGGTCCCCG
CAGGAGACAGTCCCTGAATTCCCCTGCACATTCCTTCCCCCGACCCCGGCCCCTACACCGCCCCGGCCAC
CTCCAGGCCCGGCCACATTGGCCCCTTCCAGGCCCCTGCTTGTCCCCAAAGCGGAGCGGCTCTCACCCCC
AGCGCCCAGCGGCAGTGAACGGCGGCTGTCAGGGGACCTCAGCTCCATGCCAGGCCCTGGGACTCTGAGC
GTCCGTGTCTCTCCCCCGCAACCCATCCTCAGCCGGGGCCGTCCAGACAGCAACAAGAACCGGCGTATCA
CACACATCTCCGCGGAGCAGAAGCGGCGCTTCAACATCAAGCTGGGGTTTGACACCCTTCATGGGCTCGT
GAGCACACTCAGTGCCCAGCCCAGCCTCAAGGAGCGTGCGGGCTTGCAGGAGGAGGCCCAGCAGCTGCGG
GATGAGATTGAGGAGCTCAATGCCGCCATTAACCTGTGCCAGCAGCAGCTGCCCGCCACAGGGGTACCCA
TCACACACCAGCGTTTTGACCAGATGCGAGACATGTTTGATGACTACGTCCGAACCCGTACGCTGCACAA
CTGGAAGTTCTGGGTGTTCAGCATCCTCATCCGGCCTCTGTTTGAGTCCTTCAACGGGATGGTGTCCACG
GCAAGTGTGCACACCCTCCGCCAGACCTCACTGGCCTGGCTGGACCAGTACTGCTCTCTGCCCGCTCTCC
GGCCAACTGTCCTGAACTCCCTACGCCAGCTGGGCACATCTACCAGTATCCTGACCGACCCGGGCCGCAT
CCCTGAGCAAGCCACACGGGCAGTCACAGAGGGCACCCTTGGCAAACCTTTATAGTAATGAACTAGTCCG
TAACTTGAAAGTATTTCGATTTCTTGGCTTTATATATCTTGTGGAAAGGACGATGCCGTGAGAATGACAT
ACCAAGC
