>Addgene plasmid #142181 | TFORF2195 | depositor partial sequence | sequence record 278682 | Barcode
TGCCGTGAGAATGACATACCAAGC
